>Addgene plasmid #44727 | pCI-MEG3 | depositor full sequence | sequence record 61283 | pCI-MEG3 sequence 5613 bps
TCAATATTGGCCATTAGCCATATTATTCATTGGTTATATAGCATAAATCAATATTGGCTATTGGCCATTG
CATACGTTGTATCTATATCATAATATGTACATTTATATTGGCTCATGTCCAATATGACCGCCATGTTGGC
ATTGATTATTGACTAGTTATTAATAGTAATCAATTACGGGGTCATTAGTTCATAGCCCATATATGGAGTT
CCGCGTTACATAACTTACGGTAAATGGCCCGCCTGGCTGACCGCCCAACGACCCCCGCCCATTGACGTCA
ATAATGACGTATGTTCCCATAGTAACGCCAATAGGGACTTTCCATTGACGTCAATGGGTGGAGTATTTAC
GGTAAACTGCCCACTTGGCAGTACATCAAGTGTATCATATGCCAAGTCCGCCCCCTATTGACGTCAATGA
CGGTAAATGGCCCGCCTGGCATTATGCCCAGTACATGACCTTACGGGACTTTCCTACTTGGCAGTACATC
TACGTATTAGTCATCGCTATTACCATGGTGATGCGGTTTTGGCAGTACACCAATGGGCGTGGATAGCGGT
TTGACTCACGGGGATTTCCAAGTCTCCACCCCATTGACGTCAATGGGAGTTTGTTTTGGCACCAAAATCA
ACGGGACTTTCCAAAATGTCGTAATAACCCCGCCCCGTTGACGCAAATGGGCGGTAGGCGTGTACGGTGG
GAGGTCTATATAAGCAGAGCTCGTTTAGTGAACCGTCAGATCACTAGAAGCTTTATTGCGGTAGTTTATC
ACAGTTAAATTGCTAACGCAGTCAGTGCTTCTGACACAACAGTCTCGAACTTAAGCTGCAGAAGTTGGTC
GTGAGGCACTGGGCAGGTAAGTATCAAGGTTACAAGACAGGTTTAAGGAGACCAATAGAAACTGGGCTTG
TCGAGACAGAGAAGACTCTTGCGTTTCTGATAGGCACCTATTGGTCTTACTGACATCCACTTTGCCTTTC
TCTCCACAGGTGTCCACTCCCAGTTCAATTACAGCTCTTAAGGCTAGAGTACTTAATACGACTCACTATA
GGCTAGCCTCGAGAATTCGCAGAGAGGGAGCGCGCCTTGGCTCGCTGGCCTTGGCGGCGGCTCCTCAGGA
GAGCTGGGGCGCCCACGAGAGGATCCCTCACCCGGGTCTCTCCTCAGGGATGACATCATCCGTCCACCTC
CTTGTCTTCAAGGACCACCTCCTCTCCATGCTGAGCTGCTGCCAAGGGGCCTGCTGCCCATCTACACCTC
ACGAGGGCACTAGGAGCACGGTTTCCTGGATCCCACCAACATACAAAGCAGCCACTCACTGACCCCCAGG
ACCAGGATGGCAAAGGATGAAGAGGACCGGAACTGACCAGCCAGCTGTCCCTCTTACCTAAAGACTTAAA
CCAATGCCCTAGTGAGGGGGCATTGGGCATTAAGCCCTGACCTTTGCTATGCTCATACTTTGACTCTATG
AGTACTTTCCTATAAGTCTTTGCTTGTGTTCACCTGCTAGCAAACTGGAGTGTTTCCCTCCCCAAGGGGG
TGTCAGTCTTTGTCGACTGACTCTGTCATCACCCTTATGATGTCCTGAATGGAAGGATCCCTTTGGGAAA
TTCTCAGGAGGGGGACCTGGGCCAAGGGCTTGGCCAGCATCCTGCTGGCAACTCCAAGGCCCTGGGTGGG
CTTCTGGAATGAGCATGCTACTGAATCACCAAAGGCACGCCCGACCTCTCTGAAGATCTTCCTATCCTTT
TCTGGGGGAATGGGGTCGATGAGAGCAACCTCCTAGGGTTGTTGTGAGAATTAAATGAGATAAAAGAGGC
CTCAGGCAGGATCTGGCATAGAGGAGGTGATCAGCAAATGTTTGTTGAAAAGGTTTGACAGGTCAGTCCC
TTCCCACCCCTCTTGCTTGTCTTACTTGTCTTATTTATTCTCCAACAGCACTCCAGGCAGCCCTTGTCCA
CGGGCTCTCCTTGCATCAGCCAAGCTTCTTGAAAGGCCTGTCTACACTTGCTGTCTTCCTTCCTCACCTC
CAATTTCCTCTTCAACCCACTGCTTCCTGACTCGCTCTACTCCGTGGAAGCACGCTCACAAAGGCACGTG
GGCCGTGGCCCGGCTGGGTCGGCTGAAGAACTGCGGATGGAAGCTGCGGAAGAGGCCCTGATGGGGCCCA
CCATCCCGGACCCAAGTCTTCTTCCTGGCGGGCCTCTCGTCTCCTTCCTGGTTTGGGCGGAAGCCATCAC
CTGGATGCCTACGTGGGAAGGGACCTCGAATGTGGGACCCCAGCCCCTCTCCAGCTCGAAATCCCTCCAC
AGCCACGGGGACACCCTGCACCTATTCCCACGGGACAGGCTGGACCCAGAGACTCTGGACCCGGGGCCTC
CCCTTGAGTAGAGACCCGCCCTCTGACTGATGGACGCCGCTGACCTGGGGTCAGACCCGTGGGCTGGACC
CCTGCCCACCCCGCAGGAACCCTGAGGCCTAGGGGAGCTGTTGAGCCTTCAGTGTCTGCATGTGGGAAGT
GGGCTCCTTCACCTACCTCACAGGGCTGTTGTGAGGGGCGCTGTGATGCGGTTCCAAAGCACAGGGCTTG
GCGCACCCCACTGTGCTCTCAATAAATGTGTTTCCTGTCTTAACAAAAAAAAAAAAAAAAAAAAAAAAAA
AAAAAAAAAAAAAAAAAAAAAAAAAAAAAAAAAAAAAAAAAAAGCGGCCGCTTCGAGCAGACATGATAAG
ATACATTGATGAGTTTGGACAAACCACAACTAGAATGCAGTGAAAAAAATGCTTTATTTGTGAAATTTGT
GATGCTATTGCTTTATTTGTAACCATTATAAGCTGCAATAAACAAGTTAACAACAACAATTGCATTCATT
TTATGTTTCAGGTTCAGGGGGAGATGTGGGAGGTTTTTTAAAGCAAGTAAAACCTCTACAAATGTGGTAA
AATCGATAAGGATCCGGGCTGGCGTAATAGCGAAGAGGCCCGCACCGATCGCCCTTCCCAACAGTTGCGC
AGCCTGAATGGCGAATGG
[124 nt withheld, positions 3029-3152]
C
[91 nt withheld, positions 3154-3244]
A
[49 nt withheld, positions 3246-3294]
CCTTTGACGTTGGAGTCCACGTTCTTT
[37 nt withheld, positions 3322-3358]
ACCCTATCTCGGTCTATTCTTTTGATTTATAAGGGATTTTGCCGATTTCGGCCTATTGGTTAAAAAATGA
GCTGATTTAACAAAAATTTAACGCGAATTTTAACAAAATATTAACGCTTACAATTTCCTGATGCGGTATT
TTCTCCTTACGCATCTGTGCGGTATTTCACACCGCATATGGTGCACTCTCAGTACAATCTGCTCTGATGC
CGCATAGTTAAGCCAGCCCCGACACCCGCCAACACCCGCTGACGCGCCCTGACGGGCTTGTCTGCTCCCG
GCATCCGCTTACAGACAAGCTGTGACCGTCTCCGGGAGCTGCATGTGTCAGAGGTTTTCACCGTCATCAC
CGAAACGCGCGAGACGAAAGGGCCTCGTGATACGCCTATTTTTATAGGTTAATGTCATGATAATAATGGT
TTCTTAGACGTCAGGTGGCACTTTTCGGGGAAATGTGCGCGGAACCCCTATTTGTTTATTTTTCTAAATA
CATTCAAATATGTATCCGCTCATGAGACAATAACCCTGATAAATGCTTCAATAATATTGAAAAAGGAAGA
GTATGAGTATTCAACATTTCCGTGTCGCCCTTATTCCCTTTTTTGCGGCATTTTGCCTTCCTGTTTTTGC
TCACCCAGAAACGCTGGTGAAAGTAAAAGATGCTGAAGATCAGTTGGGTGCACGAGTGGGTTACATCGAA
CTGGATCTCAACAGCGGTAAGATCCTTGAGAGTTTTCGCCCCGAAGAACGTTTTCCAATGATGAGCACTT
TTAAAGTTCTGCTATGTGGCGCGGTATTATCCCGTATTGACGCCGGGCAAGAGCAACTCGGTCGCCGCAT
ACACTATTCTCAGAATGACTTGGTTGAGTACTCACCAGTCACAGAAAAGCATCTTACGGATGGCATGACA
GTAAGAGAATTATGCAGTGCTGCCATAACCATGAGTGATAACACTGCGGCCAACTTACTTCTGACAACGA
TCGGAGGACCGAAGGAGCTAACCGCTTTTTTGCACAACATGGGGGATCATGTAACTCGCCTTGATCGTTG
GGAACCGGAGCTGAATGAAGCCATACCAAACGACGAGCGTGACACCACGATGCCTGTAGCAATGGCAACA
ACGTTGCGCAAACTATTAACTGGCGAACTACTTACTCTAGCTTCCCGGCAACAATTAATAGACTGGATGG
AGGCGGATAAAGTTGCAGGACCACTTCTGCGCTCGGCCCTTCCGGCTGGCTGGTTTATTGCTGATAAATC
TGGAGCCGGTGAGCGTGGGTCTCGCGGTATCATTGCAGCACTGGGGCCAGATGGTAAGCCCTCCCGTATC
GTAGTTATCTACACGACGGGGAGTCAGGCAACTATGGATGAACGAAATAGACAGATCGCTGAGATAGGTG
CCTCACTGATTAAGCATTGGTAACTGTCAGACCAAGTTTACTCATATATACTTTAGATTGATTTAAAACT
TCATTTTTAATTTAAAAGGATCTAGGTGAAGATCCTTTTTGATAATCTCATGACCAAAATCCCTTAACGT
GAGTTTTCGTTCCACTGAGCGTCAGACCCCGTAGAAAAGATCAAAGGATCTTCTTGAGATCCTTTTTTTC
TGCGCGTAATCTGCTGCTTGCAAACAAAAAAACCACCGCTACCAGCGGTGGTTTGTTTGCCGGATCAAGA
GCTACCAACTCTTTTTCCGAAGGTAACTGGCTTCAGCAGAGCGCAGATACCAAATACTGTTCTTCTAGTG
TAGCCGTAGTTAGGCCACCACTTCAAGAACTCTGTAGCACCGCCTACATACCTCGCTCTGCTAATCCTGT
TACCAGTGGCTGCTGCCAGTGGCGATAAGTCGTGTCTTACCGGGTTGGACTCAAGACGATAGTTACCGGA
TAAGGCGCAGCGGTCGGGCTGAACGGGGGGTTCGTGCACACAGCCCAGCTTGGAGCGAACGACCTACACC
GAACTGAGATACCTACAGCGTGAGCTATGAGAAAGCGCCACGCTTCCCGAAGGGAGAAAGGCGGACAGGT
ATCCGGTAAGCGGCAGGGTCGGAACAGGAGAGCGCACGAGGGAGCTTCCAGGGGGAAACGCCTGGTATCT
TTATAGTCCTGTCGGGTTTCGCCACCTCTGACTTGAGCGTCGATTTTTGTGATGCTCGTCAGGGGGGCGG
AGCCTATGGAAAAACGCCAGCAACGCGGCCTTTTTACGGTTCCTGGCCTTTTGCTGGCCTTTTGCTCACA
TGGCTCGACAGATCT
Features (pLannotate 1.2.2; 14 found; start..end, strand, type, name):
    140..517     +  enhancer       CMV enhancer: human cytomegalovirus immediate early enhancer
    519..718     +  promoter       CMV promoter: human cytomegalovirus (CMV) immediate early promoter
    857..989     +  intron         chimeric intron: chimera between introns from human β-globin and immunoglobulin heavy chain genes
   1034..1052    +  promoter       T7 promoter: promoter for bacteriophage T7 RNA polymerase
   1579..1683    +  ncRNA          MEG3 2: Accession: RF01872 - Maternally expressed 3 conserved region 2
   2727..2848    -  polyA_signal   SV40 poly(A) signal: SV40 polyadenylation signal
   2871..2939    -  CDS            large T antigen (fragment): large T antigen from SV40 (simian virus 40)
   2958..3025    +  CDS            lacZα (fragment): LacZα fragment of β-galactosidase; lacZ fragment
   3029..3457    +  rep_origin     f1 ori (sequence partly withheld): f1 bacteriophage origin of replication; arrow indicates direction of (+) strand synthesis
   3485..3584    -  misc_feature   bom (fragment): basis of mobility region from pBR322
   3686..3721    -  CDS            rop (fragment): Rop protein, which maintains plasmids at low copy number; rop
   3816..3920    +  promoter       AmpR promoter: bla
   3921..4781    +  CDS            AmpR: β-lactamase; bla; confers resistance to ampicillin, carbenicillin, and related antibiotics
   4952..5540    +  rep_origin     ori: high-copy-number ColE1/pMB1/pBR322/pUC origin of replication
