[The description below was written by a language model from this plasmid's Addgene catalogue record and pLannotate feature annotations shown in this document.]
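Description:
pCI-MEG3 is a mammalian expression plasmid of about 5.6 kb built on the commercial pCI backbone. It carries a roughly 1.6 kb cDNA of human Maternally Expressed Gene 3 (MEG3, also known as GTL2), an imprinted long non-coding RNA. The insert was cloned between EcoRI and NotI sites, both of which remain intact, so the fragment can be excised again. In bacteria the plasmid replicates from a high-copy ColE1/pUC-type origin and is selected with ampicillin through the β-lactamase gene and its own promoter. An f1 origin is also present and allows production of single-stranded DNA. The short lacZα, rop, bom and SV40 large T antigen fragments in the annotation are backbone remnants rather than functional elements.

Transcription in mammalian cells is driven by the human cytomegalovirus immediate-early enhancer and promoter. A chimeric β-globin/immunoglobulin heavy chain intron follows, which generally improves RNA processing and expression levels. A T7 promoter just upstream of the cloning site permits in vitro transcription of the insert. The SV40 polyadenylation signal lies downstream of the insert, although it is annotated on the reverse strand. Within the insert, the annotation identifies only one conserved MEG3 RNA region, and no coding sequence, tag or reporter is recorded, as expected for a non-coding transcript. There is no mammalian selection marker in the feature table, so the plasmid is best suited to transient transfection. The associated publication concerns activation of p53 by MEG3 RNA, indicating that the construct is used to overexpress MEG3 in cultured cells to study its effects on p53 signalling.
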