Addgene plasmid #44727: pCI-MEG3
Depositing lab: Anne Klibanski. Depositing organization: Massachusetts General Hospital. Publication: Activation of p53 by MEG3 non-coding RNA. Zhou Y, Zhong Y, Wang Y, Zhang X, Batista DL, Gejman R, Ansell PJ, Zhao J, Weng C, Klibanski A. J Biol Chem. 2007 Aug 24;282(34):24731-42. Epub 2007 Jun 13. 10.1074/jbc.M702029200 PubMed 17569660.
Backbone
  Vector backbone: pCI
  Backbone manufacturer: Promega
  Backbone size w/o insert (bp): 4006
  Total vector size (bp): 5613
  Vector type: Mammalian Expression
Growth in bacteria
  Bacterial resistance: Ampicillin, 100 μg/mL
  Growth temperature: 37°C
  Growth strain: DH5alpha
  Copy number: High Copy
Gene/Insert
  Gene/Insert name: Maternally Expressed Gene 3 (alt name: MEG3)
  Species: H. sapiens (human)
  Insert size (bp): 1600
  Entrez Gene: MEG3 (a.k.a. FP504, GTL2, LINC00023, NCRNA00023, PRO0518, PRO2160, onco-lncRNA-83, prebp1)
  Promoter: CMV
  Cloning method: Restriction Enzyme; 5′ cloning site EcoRI (not destroyed); 3′ cloning site NotI (not destroyed)
  Sequencing primers: 5′ pCI-5F; 3′ pCI-3R
Terms and licenses: Academic/Nonprofit Terms; Industry Terms: Not Available to Industry
How to cite: pCI-MEG3 was a gift from Anne Klibanski (Addgene plasmid # 44727 ; http://n2t.net/addgene:44727 ; RRID:Addgene_44727)
