>Addgene plasmid #44727 | pCI-MEG3 | addgene partial sequence | sequence record 63523 | chim-int-F 5'-TCTTACTGACATCCACTTTGCC-3'
CCAGTTCAATTACAGCTCTTAAGGCTAGAGTACTTAATACGACTCACTATAGGCTAGCCTCGAGAATTCG
CAGAGAGGGAGCGCGCCTTGGCTCGCTGGCCTTGGCGGCGGCTCCTCAGGAGAGCTGGGGCGCCCACGAG
AGGATCCCTCACCCGGGTCTCTCCTCAGGGATGACATCATCCGTCCACCTCCTTGTCTTCAAGGACCACC
TCCTCTCCATGCTGAGCTGCTGCCAAGGGGCCTGCTGCCCATCTACACCTCACGAGGGCACTAGGAGCAC
GGTTTCCTGGATCCCACCAACATACAAAGCAGCCACTCACTGACCCCCAGGACCAGGATGGCAAAGGATG
AAGAGGACCGGAACTGACCAGCCAGCTGTCCCTCTTACCTAAAGACTTAAACCAATGCCCTAGTGAGGGG
GCATTGGGCATTAAGCCCTGACCTTTGCTATGCTCATACTTTGACTCTATGAGTACTTTCCTATAAGTCT
TTGCTTGTGTTCACCTGCTAGCAAACTGGAGTGTTTCCCTCCCCAAGGGGGTGTCAGTCTTTGTCGACTG
ACTCTGTCATCACCCTTATGATGTCCTGAATGGAAGGATCCCTTTGGGAAATTCTCAGGAGGGGGACCTG
GGCCAAGGGCTTGGCCAGCATCCTGCTGGCAACTCCAAGGCCCTGGGTGGGCTTCTGGAATGAGCATGCT
ACTGAATCACCAAAGGCACGCCCGACCTCTCTGAAGATCTTCCTATCCTTTTCTGGGGGAATGGGGTCGA
TGAGAGCAACCTCCTAGGGTTGTTGTGAGAATTAAATGAGATAAAAGAGGCCTCAGGCAGGATCTGGCAT
AGAGGAGGTGATCAGCAAATGTTTGTTGAAAAGGTTTGACAGGTCAGTCCCTTCCCACCCCTCTTGCTTG
TCTTACTTGTCTTATTTATTCTCCAACAGCACTCCAGGCAGCCCTTGTCCACGGGCTCTCCTTGCATCAG
CCAAGCTTCTTGAAAGGC
